Addgene plasmid #249073: pEvolvR-mCherry-HSC1.2-nCas9(D10A)-PolI5MΔ
Purpose: Expresses nucleus-localized HSC1.2-nCas9 (D10A) fused to PolI5MΔ and mCherry using a CMV promoter. Includes a GFP cassette flanked by BsmbI cut sites to knock in and coexpress user-defined gRNAs.
Depositing lab: John Dueber & David Schaffer. Depositing organization: University of California, Berkeley. Publication: Nickase fidelity drives EvolvR-mediated diversification in mammalian cells. Hurtado JE, Schieferecke AJ, Halperin SO, Guan J, Aidlen D, Schaffer DV, Dueber JE. Nat Commun. 2025 Apr 19;16(1):3723. doi: 10.1038/s41467-025-58414-0. PubMed 40253348.
Backbone
  Vector backbone: n/a
  Vector type: Mammalian Expression, CRISPR
Growth in bacteria
  Bacterial resistance: Ampicillin, 100 μg/mL
  Growth temperature: 37°C
  Growth strain: NEB Stable
  Copy number: High Copy
Gene/Insert
  Gene/Insert name: HSC1.2-nCas9-PolI5MΔ
  Species: Synthetic
  Mutation: deletion of PolI5M N-terminal flap endonuclease domain (aa 1-325)
  Promoter: CMV
  Tag / fusion protein: mCherry (N terminal on backbone)
  Cloning method: Golden Gate
  Sequencing primers: 5′ n/a
Terms and licenses: Academic/Nonprofit Terms; Industry Terms: Not Available to Industry
How to cite: pEvolvR-mCherry-HSC1.2-nCas9(D10A)-PolI5MΔ was a gift from John Dueber & David Schaffer (Addgene plasmid # 249073 ; http://n2t.net/addgene:249073 ; RRID:Addgene_249073)
