[The description below was written by a language model from this plasmid's Addgene catalogue record and pLannotate feature annotations shown in this document.]
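Description:
pEvolvR-mCherry-HSC1.2-nCas9(D10A)-PolI5MΔ is an 11.9 kb mammalian expression and CRISPR plasmid that delivers the EvolvR targeted-mutagenesis machinery together with a slot for a user-defined guide RNA. The record does not name a backbone, but the feature table shows pBluescript-like remnants (lac promoter/operator, lacZα and MCS fragments, T3 and T7 promoters, f1 ori). It is propagated in E. coli through a high-copy ColE1/pUC origin and selected with ampicillin via the AmpR β-lactamase gene. No mammalian selection marker is annotated.

The main payload is a single CMV enhancer/promoter-driven open reading frame in which mCherry sits at the N-terminus, followed by a Streptococcus pyogenes Cas9 variant and then an E. coli DNA polymerase I (polA) fragment, ending at a synthetic poly(A) signal. According to the record, the Cas9 portion is the HSC1.2 variant carrying the D10A nickase mutation. The polymerase is PolI5M lacking its N-terminal flap endonuclease domain (residues 1–325), and the fusion is nucleus-localized, although no localization signals are annotated separately. In the EvolvR concept, the nickase cuts one strand at the guide-specified site and the tethered error-prone polymerase extends from the nick, introducing substitutions into a nearby window. mCherry allows expressing cells to be identified.

Upstream, a human U6 promoter and an S. pyogenes gRNA scaffold flank a superfolder GFP cassette with bacterial rrnB T1 and T7Te terminators. This cassette is bounded by BsmBI sites, so Golden Gate insertion of a spacer replaces GFP, presumably giving a visual screen for loss of green colonies. The associated publication concerns how nickase fidelity affects EvolvR-mediated diversification in mammalian cells.
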