Features (pLannotate 1.2.2; 24 found; start..end, strand, type, name):
      1..589     +  rep_origin     ori: high-copy-number ColE1/pMB1/pBR322/pUC origin of replication
    772..864     +  CDS            lacI (fragment): lac repressor; lacI; The lac repressor binds to the lac operator to inhibit transcription in E. coli. This inhibition can be relieved by adding lactose or isopropyl-β-D-thiogalactopyranoside (IPTG).
    877..898     +  protein_bind   CAP binding site: CAP binding activates transcription in the presence of cAMP. E. coli catabolite activator protein
    913..943     +  promoter       lac promoter: promoter for the E. coli lac operon
    947..969     +  protein_bind   lac operator (fragment): The lac repressor binds to the lac operator to inhibit transcription in E. coli. This inhibition can be relieved by adding lactose or isopropyl-β-D-thiogalactopyranoside (IPTG). lac repressor encoded by lacI
   1012..1030    +  promoter       T3 promoter: promoter for bacteriophage T3 RNA polymerase
   1043..1069    +  misc_feature   MCS (fragment): pBluescript multiple cloning site
   1083..1109    +  promoter       UbC promoter (fragment): human ubiquitin C promoter
   1153..1393    +  promoter       U6 promoter: RNA polymerase III promoter for human U6 snRNA
   1575..2288    +  CDS            superfolder GFP: GFP variant that folds robustly even when fused to poorly folded proteins (Pédelacq et al., 2006)
   2300..2371    +  terminator     rrnB T1 terminator: transcription terminator T1 from the E. coli rrnB gene
   2387..2414    +  terminator     T7Te terminator: phage T7 early transcription terminator
   2428..2503    +  misc_RNA       gRNA scaffold: guide RNA scaffold for the Streptococcus pyogenes CRISPR/Cas9 system
   2535..2914    +  enhancer       CMV enhancer: human cytomegalovirus immediate early enhancer
   2915..3118    +  promoter       CMV promoter: human cytomegalovirus (CMV) immediate early promoter
   3194..3898    +  CDS            mCherry: mCherry is a basic (constitutively fluorescent) red fluorescent protein published in 2004, derived from Discosoma sp.. It is reported to be a very rapidly-maturing monomer with low acid sensitivity.
   3908..8011    +  CDS            Cas9: Cas9 (Csn1) endonuclease from the Streptococcus pyogenes Type II CRISPR/Cas system generates RNA-guided double strand breaks in DNA
   8174..9982    +  CDS            polA (fragment): DPO1_ECOLI - Also known as resA. Experimental evidence at protein level: Swiss-Prot protein existence level 1. In addition to polymerase activity, this DNA polymerase exhibits 3'-5' and 5'-3' exonuclease activity. It is able to utilize nicked circular duplex DNA as a template and can unwind the parental DNA strand from its template. From Escherichia coli (strain K12).
  10041..10081   +  polyA_signal   poly(A) signal (fragment): synthetic polyadenylation signal
  10095..10113   -  promoter       T7 promoter: promoter for bacteriophage T7 RNA polymerase
  10116..10273   +  CDS            lacZα (fragment): LacZα fragment of β-galactosidase; lacZ fragment
  10278..10706   +  rep_origin     f1 ori (sequence partly withheld): f1 bacteriophage origin of replication; arrow indicates direction of (+) strand synthesis
  10759..10863   +  promoter       AmpR promoter: bla
  10864..11724   +  CDS            AmpR: β-lactamase; bla; confers resistance to ampicillin, carbenicillin, and related antibiotics
>Addgene plasmid #249073 | pEvolvR-mCherry-HSC1.2-nCas9(D10A)-PolI5MΔ | addgene full sequence | sequence record 496319 | Addgene NGS Result
TTGAGATCCTTTTTTTCTGCGCGTAATCTGCTGCTTGCAAACAAAAAAACCACCGCTACCAGCGGTGGTT
TGTTTGCCGGATCAAGAGCTACCAACTCTTTTTCCGAAGGTAACTGGCTTCAGCAGAGCGCAGATACCAA
ATACTGTTCTTCTAGTGTAGCCGTAGTTAGGCCACCACTTCAAGAACTCTGTAGCACCGCCTACATACCT
CGCTCTGCTAATCCTGTTACCAGTGGCTGCTGCCAGTGGCGATAAGTCGTGTCTTACCGGGTTGGACTCA
AGACGATAGTTACCGGATAAGGCGCAGCGGTCGGGCTGAACGGGGGGTTCGTGCACACAGCCCAGCTTGG
AGCGAACGACCTACACCGAACTGAGATACCTACAGCGTGAGCTATGAGAAAGCGCCACGCTTCCCGAAGG
GAGAAAGGCGGACAGGTATCCGGTAAGCGGCAGGGTCGGAACAGGAGAGCGCACGAGGGAGCTTCCAGGG
GGAAACGCCTGGTATCTTTATAGTCCTGTCGGGTTTCGCCACCTCTGACTTGAGCGTCGATTTTTGTGAT
GCTCGTCAGGGGGGCGGAGCCTATGGAAAAACGCCAGCAACGCGGCCTTTTTACGGTTCCTGGCCTTTTG
CTGGCCTTTTGCTCACATGTTCTTTCCTGCGTTATCCCCTGATTCTGTGGATAACCGTATTACCGCCTTT
GAGTGAGCTGATACCGCTCGCCGCAGCCGAACGACCGAGCGCAGCGAGTCAGTGAGCGAGGAAGCGGAAG
AGCGCCCAATACGCAAACCGCCTCTCCCCGCGCGTTGGCCGATTCATTAATGCAGCTGGCACGACAGGTT
TCCCGACTGGAAAGCGGGCAGTGAGCGCAACGCAATTAATGTGAGTTAGCTCACTCATTAGGCACCCCAG
GCTTTACACTTTATGCTTCCGGCTCGTATGTTGTGTGGAATTGTGAGCGGATAACAATTTCACACAGGAA
ACAGCTATGACCATGATTACGCCAAGCTCGAAATTAACCCTCACTAAAGGGAACAAAAGCTGGAGCTCCA
CCGCGGTGGCGGCCGCTCTTAAGGGGTGCAGCGGCCTCCGCGCCGGGTTTTGGCGCCTCGGTGAGTGAGT
GTGTGCGTGTTGGATCCAAGGTCGGGCAGGAAGAGGGCCTATTTCCCATGATTCCTTCATATTTGCATAT
ACGATACAAGGCTGTTAGAGAGATAATTAGAATTAATTTGACTGTAAACACAAAGATATTAGTACAAAAT
ACGTGACGTAGAAAGTAATAATTTCTTGGGTAGTTTGCAGTTTTAAAATTATGTTTTAAAATGGACTATC
ATATGCTTACCGTAACTTGAAAGTATTTCGATTTCTTGGCTTTATATATCTTGTGGAAAGGACGAAACAC
CTGAGACGGAAAGTGAAACGTGATTTCATGCGTCATTTTGAACATTTTGTAAATCTTATTTAATAATGTG
TGCGGCAATTCACATTTAATTTATGAATGTTTTCTTAACATCGCGGCAACTCAAGAAACGGCAGGTTCGG
ATCTTAGCTACTAGAGAAAGAGGAGAAATACTAGATGCGTAAAGGCGAAGAGCTGTTCACTGGTGTCGTC
CCTATTCTGGTGGAACTGGATGGTGATGTCAACGGTCATAAGTTTTCCGTGCGTGGCGAGGGTGAAGGTG
ACGCAACTAATGGTAAACTGACGCTGAAGTTCATCTGTACTACTGGTAAACTGCCGGTTCCTTGGCCGAC
TCTGGTAACGACGCTGACTTATGGTGTTCAGTGCTTTGCTCGTTATCCGGACCATATGAAGCAGCATGAC
TTCTTCAAGTCCGCCATGCCGGAAGGCTATGTGCAGGAACGCACGATTTCCTTTAAGGATGACGGCACGT
ACAAAACGCGTGCGGAAGTGAAATTTGAAGGCGATACCCTGGTAAACCGCATTGAGCTGAAAGGCATTGA
CTTTAAAGAGGACGGCAATATCCTGGGCCATAAGCTGGAATACAATTTTAACAGCCACAATGTTTACATC
ACCGCCGATAAACAAAAAAATGGCATTAAAGCGAATTTTAAAATTCGCCACAACGTGGAGGATGGCAGCG
TGCAGCTGGCTGATCACTACCAGCAAAACACTCCAATCGGTGATGGTCCTGTTCTGCTGCCAGACAATCA
CTATCTGAGCACGCAAAGCGTTCTGTCTAAAGATCCGAACGAGAAACGCGATCATATGGTTCTGCTGGAG
TTCGTAACCGCAGCGGGCATCACGCATGGTATGGATGAACTGTACAAATGACCAGGCATCAAATAAAACG
AAAGGCTCAGTCGAAAGACTGGGCCTTTCGTTTTATCTGTTGTTTGTCGGTGAACGCTCTCTACTAGAGT
CACACTGGCTCACCTTCGGGTGGGCCTTTCTGCGTTTATACGTCTCAGTTTTAGAGCTAGAAATAGCAAG
TTAAAATAAGGCTAGTCCGTTATCAACTTGAAAAAGTGGCACCGAGTCGGTGCTTTTTTCCGCGGCCTCT
AGACTCGAGGCGTTGACATTGATTATTGACTAGTTATTAATAGTAATCAATTACGGGGTCATTAGTTCAT
AGCCCATATATGGAGTTCCGCGTTACATAACTTACGGTAAATGGCCCGCCTGGCTGACCGCCCAACGACC
CCCGCCCATTGACGTCAATAATGACGTATGTTCCCATAGTAACGCCAATAGGGACTTTCCATTGACGTCA
ATGGGTGGAGTATTTACGGTAAACTGCCCACTTGGCAGTACATCAAGTGTATCATATGCCAAGTACGCCC
CCTATTGACGTCAATGACGGTAAATGGCCCGCCTGGCATTATGCCCAGTACATGACCTTATGGGACTTTC
CTACTTGGCAGTACATCTACGTATTAGTCATCGCTATTACCATGGTGATGCGGTTTTGGCAGTACATCAA
TGGGCGTGGATAGCGGTTTGACTCACGGGGATTTCCAAGTCTCCACCCCATTGACGTCAATGGGAGTTTG
TTTTGGCACCAAAATCAACGGGACTTTCCAAAATGTCGTAACAACTCCGCCCCATTGACGCAAATGGGCG
GTAGGCGTGTACGGTGGGAGGTCTATATAAGCAGAGCTCTCTGGCTAACTACCGGTGCCACCATGGCCCC
AAAGAAGAAGCGGAAGGTCGGTATCCACGGAGTCCCAGCAGCCGTGAGCAAGGGCGAGGAGGATAACATG
GCCATCATCAAGGAGTTCATGCGCTTCAAGGTGCACATGGAGGGCTCCGTGAACGGCCACGAGTTCGAGA
TCGAGGGCGAGGGCGAGGGCCGCCCCTACGAGGGCACCCAGACCGCCAAGCTGAAGGTGACCAAGGGTGG
CCCCCTGCCCTTCGCCTGGGACATCCTGTCCCCTCAGTTCATGTACGGCTCCAAGGCCTACGTGAAGCAC
CCCGCCGACATCCCCGACTACTTGAAGCTGTCCTTCCCCGAGGGCTTCAAGTGGGAGCGCGTGATGAACT
TCGAGGACGGCGGCGTGGTGACCGTGACCCAGGACTCCTCCCTGCAGGACGGCGAGTTCATCTACAAGGT
GAAGCTGCGCGGCACCAACTTCCCCTCCGACGGCCCCGTAATGCAGAAGAAGACCATGGGCTGGGAGGCC
TCCTCCGAGCGGATGTACCCCGAGGACGGCGCCCTGAAGGGCGAGATCAAGCAGAGGCTGAAGCTGAAGG
ACGGCGGCCACTACGACGCTGAGGTCAAGACCACCTACAAGGCCAAGAAGCCCGTGCAGCTGCCCGGCGC
CTACAACGTCAACATCAAGTTGGACATCACCTCCCACAACGAGGACTACACCATCGTGGAACAGTACGAA
CGCGCCGAGGGCCGCCACTCCACCGGCGGCATGGACGAGCTGTACAAGGGATCCGGTATGGACAAGAAGT
ACAGCATCGGCCTGGCCATCGGCACCGCCTCTGTGGGCTGGGCCGTGATCACCGACGAGTACAAGGTGCC
CAGCAAGAAATTCAAGGTGCTGGGCAACACCGACCGGCACAGCATCAAGAAGAACCTGATCGGCGCCCTG
CTGTTCGACAGCGGAGAAACAGCCGAGGCCACCCGGCTGAAGAGAACCGCCAGAAGAAGATACACCAGAC
GGAAGAACCGGATCTGCTATCTGCAAGAGATCTTCAGCAACGAGATGGCCAAGGTGGACGACAGCTTCTT
CCACAGACTGGAAGAGTCCTTCCTGGTGGAAGAGGATAAGAAGCACGAGCGGCACCCCATCTTCGGCAAC
ATCGTGGACGAGGTGGCCTACCACGAGAAGTACCCCACCATCTACCACCTGAGAAAGAAACTGGTGGACA
GCACCGACAAGGCCGACCTGCGGCTGATCTATCTGGCCCTGGCCCACATGATCAAGTTCCGGGGCCACTT
CCTGATCGAGGGCGACCTGAACCCCGACAACAGCGACGTGGACAAGCTGTTCATCCAGCTGGTGCAGACC
TACAACCAGCTGTTCGAGGAAAACCCCATCAACGCCAGCGGCGTGGACGCCAAGGCCATCCTGTCTGCCA
GACTGAGCAAGAGCAGACGGCTGGAAAATCTGATCGCCCAGCTGCCCGGCGAGAAGAAGAATGGCCTGTT
CGGCAACCTGATTGCCCTGAGCCTGGGCCTGACCCCCAACTTCAAGAGCAACTTCGACCTGGCCGAGGAT
GCCAAACTGCAGCTGAGCAAGGACACCTACGACGACGACCTGGACAACCTGCTGGCCCAGATCGGCGACC
AGTACGCCGACCTGTTTCTGGCCGCCAAGAACCTGTCCGACGCCATCCTGCTGAGCGACATCCTGAGAGT
GAACACCGAGATCACCAAGGCCCCCCTGAGCGCCTCTATGATCAAGAGATACGACGAGCACCACCAGGAC
CTGACCCTGCTGAAAGCTCTCGTGCGGCAGCAGCTGCCTGAGAAGTACAAAGAGATTTTCTTCGACCAGA
GCAAGAACGGCTACGCCGGCTACATCGATGGCGGAGCCAGCCAGGAAGAGTTCTACAAGTTCATCAAGCC
CATCCTGGAAAAGATGGACGGCACCGAGGAACTGCTCGTGAAGCTGAACAGAGAGGACCTGCTGCGGAAG
CAGCGGACCTTCGACAACGGCAGCATCCCCCACCAGATCCACCTGGGAGAGCTGCACGCCATTCTGCGGC
GGCAGGAAGATTTTTACCCATTCCTGAAGGACAACCGGGAAAAGATCGAGAAGATCCTGACCTTCGCCAT
CCCCTACTACGTGGGCCCTCTGGCCAGGGGAAACAGCAGATTCGCCTGGATGACCAGAAAGAGCGAGGAA
ACCATCACCCCCTGGAACTTCGAGGAAGTGGTGGACAAGGGCGCCAGCGCCCAGAGCTTCATCGAGCGGA
TGACCAACTTCGATAAGAACCTGCCCAACGAGAAGGTGCTGCCCAAGCACAGCCTGCTGTACGAGTACTT
CACCGTGTACAACGAGCTGACCAAAGTGAAATACGTGACCGAGGGAATGAGAAAGCCCGCCTTCCTGAGC
GGCGAGCAGAAAAAAGCCATCGTGGACCTGCTGTTCAAGACCAACCGGAAAGTGACCGTGAAGCAGCTGA
AAGAGGACTACTTCAAGAAAATCGAGTGCTTCGACTCCGTGGAAATCTCCGGCGTGGAAGATCGGTTCAA
CGCCTCCCTGGGCACATACCACGATCTGCTGAAAATTATCAAGGACAAGGACTTCCTGGACAATGAGGAA
AACGAGGACATTCTGGAAGATATCGTGCTGACCCTGACACTGTTTGAGGACAGAGAGATGATCGAGGAAC
GGCTGAAAACCTATGCCCACCTGTTCGACGACAAAGTGATGAAGCAGCTGAAGCGGCGGAGATACACCGG
CTGGGGCAGGCTGAGCCGGAAGCTGATCAACGGCATCCGGGACAAGCAGTCCGGCAAGACAATCCTGGAT
TTCCTGAAGTCCGACGGCTTCGCCAACAGAAACTTCATGCAGCTGATCCACGACGACAGCCTGACCTTTA
AAGAGGACATCCAGAAAGCCCAGGTGTCCGGCCAGGGCGATAGCCTGCACGAGCACATTGCCAATCTGGC
CGGCAGCCCCGCCATTAAGAAGGGCATCCTGCAGACAGTGAAGGTGGTGGACGAGCTCGTGAAAGTGATG
GGCCGGCACAAGCCCGAGAACATCGTGATCGAAATGGCCGCCGAGAACCAGACCACCCAGAAGGGACAGA
AGAACAGCCGCGAGAGAATGAAGCGGATCGAAGAGGGCATCAAAGAGCTGGGCAGCCAGATCCTGAAAGA
ACACCCCGTGGAAAACACCCAGCTGCAGAACGAGAAGCTGTACCTGTACTACCTGCAGAATGGGCGGGAT
ATGTACGTGGACCAGGAACTGGACATCAACCGGCTGTCCGACTACGATGTGGACCATATCGTGCCTCAGG
CCTTTCTGAAGGACGACTCCATCGATAACAAAGTGCTGACTCGGAGCGACAAGAACCGGGGCAAGAGCGA
CAACGTGCCCTCCGAAGAGGTCGTGAAGAAGATGAAGAACTACTGGCGCCAGCTGCTGAATGCCAAGCTG
ATTACCCAGAGGAAGTTCGACAATCTGACCAAGGCCGAGAGAGGCGGCCTGAGCGAACTGGATAAGGCCG
GCTTCATCAAGAGACAGCTGGTGGAAACCCGGCAGATCACAAAGCACGTGGCACAGATCCTGGACTCCCG
GATGAACACTAAGTACGACGAGAACGACAAACTGATCCGGGAAGTGAAAGTGATCACCCTGAAGTCCAAG
CTGGTGTCCGATTTCCGGAAGGATTTCCAGTTTTACAAAGTGCGCGAGATCAACAACTACCACCACGCCC
ACGACGCCTACCTGAACGCCGTCGTGGGAACCGCCCTGATCAAAAAGTACCCTAAGCTGGAAAGCGAGTT
CGTGTACGGCGACTACAAGGTGTACGACGTGCGGAAGATGATCGCCAAGAGCGAGCAGGAAATCGGCAAG
GCTACCGCCAAGTACTTCTTCTACAGCAACATCATGAACTTTTTCAAGACCGAGATTACCCTGGCCAACG
GCGAGATCCGGAAGCGGCCTCTGATCGAGACAAACGGCGAAACAGGCGAGATCGTGTGGGATAAGGGCCG
GGACTTTGCCACCGTGCGGAAAGTGCTGTCTATGCCCCAAGTGAATATCGTGAAAAAGACCGAGGTGCAG
ACAGGCGGCTTCAGCAAAGAGTCTATCCTGCCCAAGAGGAACAGCGACAAGCTGATCGCCAGAAAGAAGG
ACTGGGACCCTAAGAAGTACGGCGGCTTCGACAGCCCCACCGTGGCCTATTCTGTGCTGGTGGTGGCCAA
AGTGGAAAAGGGCAAGTCCAAGAAACTGAAGAGTGTGAAAGAGCTGCTGGGGATCACCATCATGGAAAGA
AGCAGCTTCGAGAAGAATCCCATCGACTTTCTGGAAGCCAAGGGCTACAAAGAAGTGAAAAAGGACCTGA
TCATCAAGCTGCCTAAGTACTCCCTGTTCGAGCTGGAAAACGGCCGGAAGAGAATGCTGGCCTCTGCCGG
CGAACTGCAGAAGGGAAACGAACTGGCCCTGCCCTCCAAATATGTGAACTTCCTGTACCTGGCCAGCCAC
TATGAGAAGCTGAAGGGCTCCCCCGAGGATAATGAGCAGAAACAGCTGTTTGTGGAACAGCACAAACACT
ACCTGGACGAGATCATCGAGCAGATCAGCGAGTTCTCCAAGAGAGTGATCCTGGCCGACGCTAATCTGGA
CAAGGTGCTGAGCGCCTACAACAAGCACAGAGACAAGCCTATCAGAGAGCAGGCCGAGAATATCATCCAC
CTGTTTACCCTGACCAATCTGGGAGCCCCTGCCGCCTTCAAGTACTTTGACACCACCATCGACCGGAAGA
GGTACACCAGCACCAAAGAGGTGCTGGACGCCACCCTGATCCACCAGAGCATCACCGGCCTGTACGAGAC
ACGGATCGACCTGTCTCAGCTGGGAGGCGACGCCTATCCCTATGACGTGCCCGATTATGCCAGCCTGGGC
AGCGGCTCCCCCAAGAAAAAACGCAAGGTGGAAGATCCTAAGAAAAAGCGGAAAGGTTCTAGTGAAACCC
CGGGAACAAGTGAGTCGGCCACCCCTGAAGGTGGATCAGGGGGTAGCGGATCCTCTTACGATAATTATGT
TACGATTCTGGACGAGGAAACCTTAAAGGCTTGGATCGCTAAATTAGAGAAGGCTCCTGTTTTCGCTTTC
GACACGGAAACGGATTCTCTGGACAATATTAGTGCGAATCTTGTTGGTCTGAGTTTCGCAATTGAACCGG
GTGTTGCTGCTTACATCCCTGTGGCACACGACTACCTGGACGCTCCGGACCAGATTTCACGTGAACGCGC
TCTGGAACTGCTGAAGCCTTTATTAGAGGACGAGAAAGCTTTGAAAGTTGGTCAGAATTTGAAGTATGCT
CGTGGAATCTTAGCTAATTATGGTATCGAGTTGCGCGGTATCGCTTTCGACACGATGTTGGAATCTTATA
TCCTGAACTCTGTCGCTGGTCGCCATGACATGGACTCTCTGGCTGAGCGCTGGCTGAAACATAAGACGAT
TACCTTCGAGGAAATCGCAGGAAAGGGTAAGAACCAGCTCACGTTCAATCAAATCGCTCTGGAGGAAGCT
GGTCGCTATGCTGCTGAGGACGCTGACGTTACTCTGCAACTGCACTTGAAGATGTGGCCTGACTTGCAGA
AGCATAAGGGTCCACTGAATGTTTTTGAAAACATTGAGATGCCTTTGGTTCCAGTTCTGTCTCGTATCGA
GCGCAATGGCGTTAAAATTGACCCAAAGGTTTTACATAACCACTCAGAGGAACTGACGCTGCGCTTAGCC
GAATTGGAGAAAAAGGCTCACGAGATCGCTGGCGAAGAGTTCAATCTGTCATCTACGAAACAACTGCAGA
CTATCCTGTTCGAGAAGCAAGGTATCAAGCCATTAAAAAAGACCCCTGGCGGTGCTCCGTCTACCTCTGA
GGAAGTTTTGGAGGAGTTAGCTTTGGATTACCCTCTGCCGAAGGTTATCTTGGAATACCGCGGTTTGGCT
AAATTGAAGTCTACTTATACGGATAAACTTCCTTTGATGATTAATCCAAAGACGGGTCGCGTTCACACGT
CGTACCATCAAGCTGTTACCGCTACCGGTCGCCTGTCTTCTACGGATCCGAATTTACAGAATATTCCTGT
GCGCAATGAGGAGGGCCGCCGCATTCGTCAAGCTTTTATCGCTCCGGAAGACTACGTTATCGTTTCTGCT
GATTATTCTCAAAATGAATTACGTATCATGGCTCACCTGTCTCGCGATAAGGGTCTGTTGACGGCCTTTG
CTGAGGGTAAGGACATTCATCGTGCTACCGCTGCTGAGGTTTACGGCCTGCCGTTGGAAACGGTTACGTC
TGAACAGCGTCGCTCTGCTAAGCGTATTAATTTCGGCTTAATCTACGGTATGTCTGCGTTTGGCTTAGCT
CGTCAGCTGAATATCCCGCGCAAGGAAGCTCAAAAATATATGGATCTGTATTTTGAGCGTTACCACGGTG
TTTTGGAATACATGGAGCGTACGCGCGCGCAAGCTAAGGAACAAGGTTATGTGGAAACCTTGGATGGTCG
TCGCTTGTACTTGCCTGACATTAAGTCTTCTAACGGCGCCCGCCGCGCTGCTGCCGAGCGCGCTGCTATC
AATGCTCCGATGCAAGGTACTGCTGCTGATATTATTAAGCGTGCTATGATCGCTGTGGACGCTTGGCTGC
AAGCTGAACAGCCTCGCGTTCGCATGATTATGCAAGTTCATGACGAGTTGGTTTTCGAGGTGCATAAGGA
CGACGTGGACGCTGTTGCTAAACAAATCCACCAGTTGATGGAGAATTGCACGCGCTTAGACGTTCCGCTG
CTGGTTGAAGTTGGTTCTGGTGAAAACTGGGACCAGGCTCACTAATGGCTGAAAACTGGGACCAGGCTCA
CTAACTCAGATCCTACTAGGTTTAATAAACATCTTTATTTTCATTACATCTGTGTGTTGGTTTTTTGTGT
GGTACCCAATTCGCCCTATAGTGAGTCGTATTACAATTCACTGGCCGTCGTTTTACAACGTCGTGACTGG
GAAAACCCTGGCGTTACCCAACTTAATCGCCTTGCAGCACATCCCCCTTTCGCCAGCTGGCGTAATAGCG
AAGAGGCCCGCACCGATCGCCCTTCCCAACAGTTGCGCAGCCTGAATGGCGAATGGG
[124 nt withheld, positions 10278-10401]
C
[91 nt withheld, positions 10403-10493]
A
[49 nt withheld, positions 10495-10543]
CCTTTGACGTTGGAGTCCACGTTCTTT
[37 nt withheld, positions 10571-10607]
ACCCTATCTCGGTCTATTCTTTTGATTTATAAGGGATTTTGCCGATTTCGGCCTATTGGTTAAAAAATGA
GCTGATTTAACAAAAATTTAACGCGAATTTTAACAAAATATTAACGCTTACAATTTAGGTGGCACTTTTC
GGGGAAATGTGCGCGGAACCCCTATTTGTTTATTTTTCTAAATACATTCAAATATGTATCCGCTCATGAG
ACAATAACCCTGATAAATGCTTCAATAATATTGAAAAAGGAAGAGTATGAGTATTCAACATTTCCGTGTC
GCCCTTATTCCCTTTTTTGCGGCATTTTGCCTTCCTGTTTTTGCTCACCCAGAAACGCTGGTGAAAGTAA
AAGATGCTGAAGATCAGTTGGGTGCACGAGTGGGTTACATCGAACTGGATCTCAACAGCGGTAAGATCCT
TGAGAGTTTTCGCCCCGAAGAACGTTTTCCAATGATGAGCACTTTTAAAGTTCTGCTATGTGGCGCGGTA
TTATCCCGTATTGACGCCGGGCAAGAGCAACTCGGTCGCCGCATACACTATTCTCAGAATGACTTGGTTG
AGTACTCACCAGTCACAGAAAAGCATCTTACGGATGGCATGACAGTAAGAGAATTATGCAGTGCTGCCAT
AACCATGAGTGATAACACTGCGGCCAACTTACTTCTGACAACGATCGGAGGACCGAAGGAGCTAACCGCT
TTTTTGCACAACATGGGGGATCATGTAACTCGCCTTGATCGTTGGGAACCGGAGCTGAATGAAGCCATAC
CAAACGACGAGCGTGACACCACGATGCCTGTAGCAATGGCAACAACGTTGCGCAAACTATTAACTGGCGA
ACTACTTACTCTAGCTTCCCGGCAACAATTAATAGACTGGATGGAGGCGGATAAAGTTGCAGGACCACTT
CTGCGCTCGGCCCTTCCGGCTGGCTGGTTTATTGCTGATAAATCTGGAGCCGGTGAGCGTGGTTCTCGCG
GTATCATTGCAGCACTGGGGCCAGATGGTAAGCCCTCCCGTATCGTAGTTATCTACACGACGGGGAGTCA
GGCAACTATGGATGAACGAAATAGACAGATCGCTGAGATAGGTGCCTCACTGATTAAGCATTGGTAACTG
TCAGACCAAGTTTACTCATATATACTTTAGATTGATTTAAAACTTCATTTTTAATTTAAAAGGATCTAGG
TGAAGATCCTTTTTGATAATCTCATGACCAAAATCCCTTAACGTGAGTTTTCGTTCCACTGAGCGTCAGA
CCCCGTAGAAAAGATCAAAGGATCTTC
